Addgene plasmid #247992: V5-BS2-ELLVAT-NLS
Purpose: BS2-ELLVAT mammalian expression plasmid (nuclear localization sequence)
Depositing lab: Jeffrey Martell. Depositing organization: University of Wisconsin, Madison. Publication: Directed Evolution of Enzymes for Bioorthogonal Chemistry Using Acid Chloride Proximity Labeling. Ogorek AN, Pani S, Mertick-Sykes EJ, Momirov J, Lao Y, Mejia FB, Chan RST, Huang X, Dickinson BC, Martell JD. ACS Cent. Sci. 2026, 10.1021/acscentsci.5c01746.
Backbone
  Vector backbone: d0
  Vector type: Mammalian Expression
Growth in bacteria
  Bacterial resistance: Kanamycin, 50 μg/mL
  Growth temperature: 37°C
  Growth strain: DH5alpha
  Copy number: Unknown
Gene/Insert
  Gene/Insert name: BS2-ELLVAT Esterase
  Species: Bacillus subtilis
  Insert size (bp): 1566
  Promoter: CMV
  Tag / fusion protein: V5 Tag (N terminal on insert); NLS (Nuclear Localization Sequence) (C terminal on insert)
  Cloning method: Gibson Cloning
  Sequencing primers: 5′ CGCAAATGGGCGGTAGGCGTG
Terms and licenses: Academic/Nonprofit Terms; Industry Terms: Not Available to Industry
Depositor comments: Please visit https://doi.org/10.26434/chemrxiv-2025-d6bzr for ChemRxiv preprint.
How to cite: V5-BS2-ELLVAT-NLS was a gift from Jeffrey Martell (Addgene plasmid # 247992 ; http://n2t.net/addgene:247992 ; RRID:Addgene_247992)
