[The description below was written by a language model from this plasmid's Addgene catalogue record and pLannotate feature annotations shown in this document.]
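Description:
V5-BS2-ELLVAT-NLS is a 5.3 kb mammalian expression plasmid built on a backbone recorded as "d0". It is propagated in E. coli through a high-copy ColE1/pUC-type origin and selected with kanamycin via the Tn5-derived NeoR/KanR aminoglycoside phosphotransferase gene. A ColE1 cer site is also annotated, which helps keep the plasmid monomeric during bacterial growth. Although this marker can confer G418 resistance in principle, the annotation shows no eukaryotic promoter driving it, so the record supports only its bacterial use. Short fragments of Tn5 transposase, SV40 large T antigen, a T7 terminator, a T7 gene 10B solubility tag and a pUC-type multiple cloning site appear to be backbone remnants rather than functional parts.

The payload is BS2-ELLVAT, a variant of the Bacillus subtilis esterase matched by the annotation to pnbA (para-nitrobenzyl esterase, also called estB). Expression is driven by the human CMV immediate-early enhancer and promoter, followed by a chimeric β-globin/immunoglobulin intron that generally improves mRNA processing and expression. An SV40 polyadenylation signal lies downstream of the coding region, though it is annotated on the opposite strand. The catalogue lists an N-terminal V5 epitope tag for detection, which the automated annotation did not call, and a C-terminal nuclear localization sequence, which the feature table identifies as the bipartite nucleoplasmin NLS. The name ELLVAT presumably denotes the variant's substitutions, but the record does not define them.

The associated work concerns directed evolution of enzymes for bioorthogonal chemistry using acid chloride proximity labeling. This construct serves to express the esterase variant targeted to the nucleus of mammalian cells.
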