Features (pLannotate 1.2.2; 15 found; start..end, strand, type, name):
    116..399     +  misc_feature   cer region: ColE1-derived recombination site that helps to maintain plasmids as monomers
    592..969     +  enhancer       CMV enhancer: human cytomegalovirus immediate early enhancer
    971..1170    +  promoter       CMV promoter: human cytomegalovirus (CMV) immediate early promoter
   1309..1441    +  intron         chimeric intron: chimera between introns from human β-globin and immunoglobulin heavy chain genes
   1536..2999    +  CDS            pnbA: PNBA_BACSU - Also known as estB. Experimental evidence at protein level: Swiss-Prot protein existence level 1. Catalyzes hydrolysis of several beta-lactam antibiotic PNB esters to the corresponding free acid and PNB alcohol. From Bacillus subtilis (strain 168).
   3006..3053    +  CDS            nucleoplasmin NLS: bipartite nuclear localization signal from nucleoplasmin
   3066..3121    +  misc_feature   MCS: pUC18/19 multiple cloning site
   3128..3177    +  CDS            SET1 (fragment): solubility-enhancement tag derived from T7 phage gene 10B
   3185..3204    +  terminator     T7 terminator (fragment): transcription terminator for bacteriophage T7 RNA polymerase
   3226..3347    -  polyA_signal   SV40 poly(A) signal: SV40 polyadenylation signal
   3370..3438    -  CDS            large T antigen (fragment): large T antigen from SV40 (simian virus 40)
   3459..3611    -  CDS            tnpA (fragment): TN5P_ECOLX - Also known as tnp. Experimental evidence at protein level: Swiss-Prot protein existence level 1. Mediates transposition of transposon Tn5 by a 'cut and paste' mechanism. First, the monomeric transposase binds the 19 bp inverted DNA repeats flanking the transposon. Then, dimerization of the DNA- bound transposase creates a synaptic DNA complex. After nicking of the first DNA strand, excision of the transposon proceeds through a series of intermediates. The transposase then mediates the insertion of the transposon at a new site by strand transfer. The activity of the wild- type tran
   3613..3714    +  CDS            tnpA (fragment): TN5P_ECOLX - Also known as tnp. Experimental evidence at protein level: Swiss-Prot protein existence level 1. Mediates transposition of transposon Tn5 by a 'cut and paste' mechanism. First, the monomeric transposase binds the 19 bp inverted DNA repeats flanking the transposon. Then, dimerization of the DNA- bound transposase creates a synaptic DNA complex. After nicking of the first DNA strand, excision of the transposon proceeds through a series of intermediates. The transposase then mediates the insertion of the transposon at a new site by strand transfer. The activity of the wild- type tran
   3746..4540    +  CDS            NeoR/KanR: aminoglycoside phosphotransferase from Tn5; aph(3')-II (or nptII); confers resistance to neomycin, kanamycin, and G418 (Geneticin®)
   4712..5300    -  rep_origin     ori: high-copy-number ColE1/pMB1/pBR322/pUC origin of replication
>Addgene plasmid #247992 | V5-BS2-ELLVAT-NLS | addgene full sequence | sequence record 499395 | Addgene NGS Result
GAAGATCCTTTGATCTTTTCTACGGGGTCTGACGCTCAGTGGAACGAAAACTCACGTTAAGTGATTTTGG
TCATGAGATTATCAAAAAGGATCTTCACCTAGATCCTTTTATAGTCCGGAAATACAGGAACGCACGCTGG
ATGGCCCTTCGCTGGGATGGTGAAACCATGAAAAATGGCAGCTTCAGTGGATTAAGTGGGGGTAATGTGG
CCTGTACCCTCTGGTTGCATAGGTATTCATACGGTTAAAATTTATCAGGCGCGATTGCGGCAGTTTTTCG
GGTGGTTTGTTGCCATTTTTACCTGTCTGCTGCCGTGATCGCGCTGAACGCGTTTTAGCGGTGCGTACAA
TTAAGGGATTATGGTAAATCCACTTACTGTCTGCCCTCGTAGCCATCGAGATAAACCGCAGTACTCCGGC
CACGATGCGTCCGGCGTAGAGGATCGAGATCTTCAATATTGGCCATTAGCCATATTATTCATTGGTTATA
TAGCATAAATCAATATTGGCTATTGGCCATTGCATACGTTGTATCTATATCATAATATGTACATTTATAT
TGGCTCATGTCCAATATGACCGCCATGTTGGCATTGATTATTGACTAGTTATTAATAGTAATCAATTACG
GGGTCATTAGTTCATAGCCCATATATGGAGTTCCGCGTTACATAACTTACGGTAAATGGCCCGCCTGGCT
GACCGCCCAACGACCCCCGCCCATTGACGTCAATAATGACGTATGTTCCCATAGTAACGCCAATAGGGAC
TTTCCATTGACGTCAATGGGTGGAGTATTTACGGTAAACTGCCCACTTGGCAGTACATCAAGTGTATCAT
ATGCCAAGTCCGCCCCCTATTGACGTCAATGACGGTAAATGGCCCGCCTGGCATTATGCCCAGTACATGA
CCTTACGGGACTTTCCTACTTGGCAGTACATCTACGTATTAGTCATCGCTATTACCATGGTGATGCGGTT
TTGGCAGTACACCAATGGGCGTGGATAGCGGTTTGACTCACGGGGATTTCCAAGTCTCCACCCCATTGAC
GTCAATGGGAGTTTGTTTTGGCACCAAAATCAACGGGACTTTCCAAAATGTCGTAATAACCCCGCCCCGT
TGACGCAAATGGGCGGTAGGCGTGTACGGTGGGAGGTCTATATAAGCAGAGCTGGTTTAGTGAACCGTCA
GATCACTAGAAGCTTTATTGCGGTAGTTTATCACAGTTAAATTGCTAACGCAGTCAGTGCTTCTGACACA
ACAGTCTCGAACTTAAGCTGCAGAAGTTGGTCGTGAGGCACTGGGCAGGTAAGTATCAAGGTTACAAGAC
AGGTTTAAGGAGACCAATAGAAACTGGGCTTGTCGAGACAGAGAAGACTCTTGCGTTTCTGATAGGCACC
TATTGGTCTTACTGACATCCACTTTGCCTTTCTCTCCACAGGTGTCCACTCCCAGTTCAATTACAGCTCT
TAAGGCTAGAGTATGCCACCATGGGCAAGCCCATCCCCAACCCCCTGCTGGGCCTGGACAGCACCACTCA
TCAAATAGTAACGACTCAATACGGCAAAGTAAAAGGCACAACGGAAAACGGCGTACATAAGTGGAAAGGC
ATTCCCTATGCCAAGCCGCCTGTCGGACAATGGCGTTTTAAAGCACCTGAGCCGCCTGAAGTGTGGGAAG
ATGTGCTTGATGCCACAGCGTACGGCTCTATTTGCCCGCAGCCGTCTGATTTGCTGTCACTTTCGTATAC
TGAGCTGCCCCGCCAGTCCGAGGATTGCTTGTATGTCAATGTATTTGCGCCTGACACCCCAAGTAAAAAT
CTTCCTGTCATGGTGTGGATTCACGGAGGCGCTTTTTATCTAGGAGCGGGCAGTGAGCCATTGTATGACG
GATCAAAACTTGCGGCACAGGGAGAAGTCATTGTCGTTACATTGAACTATCGGCTGGGGCCGTTTGGCTT
TTTGCACTTGTCTTCATTTAATGAGGCGTATTCTGATAACCTTGGGCTTTTAGACCAAGCCGCCGCGCTG
AAATGGGTGCGAGAGAATATTTCAGCGTTTGGCGGTGATCCCGATAACGTAACAGTATTTGGAGAATCTG
CCGGCGGGATGAGCATTGCCGCGCTGCTTGCTATGCCTGCGGCAAAAGGCCTGTTCCAGAAAGCAATCAT
GGAAAGCGGCGCTTCTCGAACGCTGACGAAAGAACAAGCGGCGAGCACCTCGGCAGCCTTCTTACAGGTC
CTTGGGATTAACGAGGGCCAACTGGATAAATTGCATACGGTTTCTGCGGAAGATTTGCTAAAAGCGGCTG
ATCAGCTTCGGATTGCAGAAAAAGAAAATATCTTTCAGCTGTTCTTCCAGCCCGCCCTTGATCCGAAAAC
GCTGCCTGAAGAACTAGAAAAAGCGATCGCAGAAGGGGCTGCTTCCGGTATTCCGCTATTAATTGGAACA
ACCCGTGATGAAGGATATTTATTTTTCACCCCGGATTCAGCCGTTCATTCTCAGGAAACGCTTGATACAG
CGCTCGAGTATTTACTAGGGAAGCCGCTGGCAGAGAAAGTTGCCGATTTGTATCCGCGTTCTCTGGAAAG
CCAAATTCACATGATGACTGATTTATTATTTTGGCGCCCTGCCGTCGCCTATGCATCCGCACAGTCTCAT
TACGCCCCTGTCTGGATGTACAGGTTCGATTGGCACCCGAAGAAGCCGCCGTACAATAAAGCGTTTCACG
CATTAGAGCTTCCTTTTGTCTTTGGAAATCTGGACGGATTGGAACGAATGGCAAAAGCGGAGATTACGGA
TGAGGTGAAACAGCTTTCTCACACGATACAATCAGCGTGGATCACGTTCGCCAAAACAGGAAACCCAAGC
ACCGAAGCTGTGAATTGGCCTGCGTATCATGAAGAAACGAGAGAGACGCTGATTTTAGACTCAGAGATTA
CGGTCGAAAACGATCCCGAATCTGAAAAAAGGCAGGAGCTATTCCCTTCAAAAGGAGAAGGATCCAAAAG
GCCGGCGGCCACGAAAAAGGCCGGCCAGGCAAAAAAGAAAAAGTAATGTTTAAACGAATTCGGGCTCGGT
ACCCGGGGATCCTCTAGAGTCGACCTGCAGGCATGCAAGCTGATCCGGCTGCTAACAAAGCCCGAAAGGA
AGCTGAGTTGGCTGCTGCCACCGCTGAGCAATAACTAGCATAACCCCTTGGGGCGGCCGCTTCGAGCAGA
CATGATAAGATACATTGATGAGTTTGGACAAACCACAACTAGAATGCAGTGAAAAAAATGCTTTATTTGT
GAAATTTGTGATGCTATTGCTTTATTTGTAACCATTATAAGCTGCAATAAACAAGTTAACAACAACAATT
GCATTCATTTTATGTTTCAGGTTCAGGGGGAGATGTGGGAGGTTTTTTTAAGCAAGTAAAACCTCTACAA
ATGTGGTAAAATCGAATTCTAATGGATCCTCTTTGCGCTTGCGTTTTCCCTTGTCCAGATAGCCCAGTAG
CTGACATTCATCCGGGGTCAGCACCGTTTCTGCGGACTGGCTTTCTACGTGTTCCGCTTCCTTTAGCAGC
CCTTGCGCCCTGAGTGCTTGCGGCAGCGTGAGCTTCAAAAGAATTGCCAGCTGGGGCGCCCTCTGGTAAG
GTTGGGAAGCCCTGCAAAGTAAACTGGATGGCTTTCTTGCCGCCAAGGATCTGATGGCGCAGGGGATCAA
GATCTGATCAAGAGACAGGATGACGGTCGTTTAGCATGCTTGAACAAGATGGATTGCACGCAGGTTCTCC
GGCCGCTTGGGTGGAGAGGCTATTCGGCTATGACTGGGCACAACAGACAATCGGCTGCTCTGATGCCGCC
GTGTTCCGGCTGTCAGCGCAGGGGCGCCCGGTTCTTTTTGTCAAGACCGACCTGTCCGGTGCCCTGAATG
AACTGCAGGACGAGGCAGCGCGGCTATCGTGGCTGGCCACGACGGGCGTTCCTTGCGCAGCTGTGCTCGA
CGTTGTCACTGAAGCGGGAAGGGACTGGCTGCTATTGGGCGAAGTGCCGGGGCAGGATCTCCTGTCATCT
CACCTTGCTCCTGCCGAGAAAGTATCCATCATGGCTGATGCAATGCGGCGGCTGCATACGCTTGATCCGG
CTACCTGCCCATTCGACCACCAAGCGAAACATCGCATCGAGCGAGCACGCACTCGGATGGAAGCCGGTCT
TGTCGATCAGGATGATCTGGACGAAGAGCATCAGGGGCTCGCGCCAGCCGAACTGTTCGCCAAGCTCAAG
GCGCGTATGCCGGATGGTGAGGATCTCGTCGTGACTCATGGCGATGCCTGCTTGCCGAATATCATGGTGG
AAAATGGCCGCTTTTCTGGATTCATCGACTGTGGCCGGCTGGGTGTGGCGGACCGCTATCAGGACATAGC
GTTGGCTACCCGTGATATTGCTGAAGAGCTTGGCGGCGAATGGGCTGACCGCTTCCTCGTGCTTTACGGT
ATCGCCGCTCCCGATTCGCAGCGCATCGCCTTCTATCGCCTTCTTGACGAGTTCTTCTGAGCGGGACTCT
GGGGTTCGAAATGACCGACCAAGCGACGCCCAACCGGTATCAGCTCACTCAAAGGCGGTAATACGGTTAT
CCACAGAATCAGGGGATAACGCAGGAAAGAACATGTGAGCAAAAGGCCAGCAAAAGGCCAGGAACCGTAA
AAAGGCCGCGTTGCTGGCGTTTTTCCATAGGCTCCGCCCCCCTGACGAGCATCACAAAAATCGACGCTCA
AGTCAGAGGTGGCGAAACCCGACAGGACTATAAAGATACCAGGCGTTTCCCCCTGGAAGCTCCCTCGTGC
GCTCTCCTGTTCCGACCCTGCCGCTTACCGGATACCTGTCCGCCTTTCTCCCTTCGGGAAGCGTGGCGCT
TTCTCATAGCTCACGCTGTAGGTATCTCAGTTCGGTGTAGGTCGTTCGCTCCAAGCTGGGCTGTGTGCAC
GAACCCCCCGTTCAGCCCGACCGCTGCGCCTTATCCGGTAACTATCGTCTTGAGTCCAACCCGGTAAGAC
ACGACTTATCGCCACTGGCAGCAGCCACTGGTAACAGGATTAGCAGAGCGAGGTATGTAGGCGGTGCTAC
AGAGTTCTTGAAGTGGTGGCCTAACTACGGCTACACTAGAAGGACAGTATTTGGTATCTGCGCTCTGCTG
AAGCCAGTTACCTTCGGAAAAAGAGTTGGTAGCTCTTGATCCGGCAAACAAACCACCGCTGGTAGCGGTG
GTTTTTTTGTTTGCAAGCAGCAGATTACGCGCAGAAAAAAAGGATTTCAA
